Addgene plasmid #146542: pT7-EGFP-C1-HsPABPC1_I
Purpose: Mammalian Expression of HsPABPC1
Depositing lab: Elisa Izaurralde.
Backbone
  Vector backbone: Unknown
  Vector type: Mammalian Expression
Growth in bacteria
  Bacterial resistance: Kanamycin, 50 μg/mL
  Growth temperature: 37°C
  Growth strain: DH5alpha
  Copy number: High Copy
Gene/Insert
  Gene/Insert name: HsPABPC1
  Species: H. sapiens (human)
  Entrez Gene: PABPC1 (a.k.a. PAB1, PABP, PABP1, PABPC2, PABPL1)
  Cloning method: Unknown
Terms and licenses: Academic/Nonprofit Terms; Industry Terms: Not Available to Industry
Depositor comments: ORF extracted from NCBI: NM_002568.3 Plasmids from this collection were made available to the research community and donated after the lab closed. Please note that the sequence provided by the depositing laboratory may be theoretical/predicted or based on Sanger sequencing results. There may be discrepancies between sequencing results obtained by Addgene and the depositor sequence. If an Addgene verified sequence is not available, please contact before placing your order to request that our lab fully sequence the plasmid.
How to cite: pT7-EGFP-C1-HsPABPC1_I was a gift from Elisa Izaurralde (Addgene plasmid # 146542 ; http://n2t.net/addgene:146542 ; RRID:Addgene_146542)
