[The description below was written by a language model from this plasmid's Addgene catalogue record and pLannotate feature annotations shown in this document.]
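Description:
pT7-EGFP-C1-HsPABPC1_I is a 6,679-nt mammalian expression plasmid encoding human cytoplasmic poly(A)-binding protein 1 (PABPC1) fused to the C-terminus of EGFP. The catalogue lists the backbone as unknown, but the name and feature layout match an EGFP-C1-type vector to which a T7 promoter has been added. It replicates in E. coli at high copy from a ColE1/pUC-type origin and also carries an f1 phage origin for single-stranded DNA production. Selection relies on one Tn5 NeoR/KanR gene. It is placed behind tandem bacterial (bla) and SV40 early promoters and ends in an HSV TK polyadenylation signal, so it confers kanamycin resistance in bacteria and G418 resistance in transfected mammalian cells.

The expression cassette is driven by the human CMV immediate early enhancer and promoter. A T7 promoter sits between the CMV promoter and the EGFP start, which would also allow transcription of the fusion by T7 RNA polymerase, for example in vitro. The EGFP coding sequence is followed by a short remnant of the multiple cloning site that acts as a linker, then the PABPC1 open reading frame, which the depositor states was taken from the NCBI reference transcript. The SV40 poly(A) signal terminates the transcript. Several small annotated fragments (HIV-1 LTR, SV40 large T antigen, ble, bGH poly(A)) appear to be short sequence matches within backbone regions rather than functional elements. The stated purpose is simply mammalian expression of HsPABPC1. The GFP tag would permit fluorescence localisation or tag-based detection of the protein, although the record does not describe specific applications or the cloning method.
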