Features (pLannotate 1.2.2; 18 found; start..end, strand, type, name):
      1..304     +  enhancer       CMV enhancer: human cytomegalovirus immediate early enhancer
    305..508     +  promoter       CMV promoter: human cytomegalovirus (CMV) immediate early promoter
    504..537     +  LTR            5' LTR (truncated) (fragment): truncated 5' long terminal repeat (LTR) from HIV-1
    553..571     +  promoter       T7 promoter: promoter for bacteriophage T7 RNA polymerase
    605..1321    +  CDS            EGFP: EGFP is a basic (constitutively fluorescent) green fluorescent protein published in 1996, derived from Aequorea victoria. It is reported to be a rapidly-maturing weak dimer with moderate acid sensitivity.
   1322..1366    +  misc_feature   MCS (fragment): multiple cloning site
   1367..3274    +  CDS            PABPC1: PABP1_HUMAN - Also known as PAB1, PABP1, PABPC2. Experimental evidence at protein level: Swiss-Prot protein existence level 1. (Microbial infection) Positively regulates the replication of dengue virus (DENV). From Homo sapiens (Human).
   3300..3384    +  CDS            large T antigen (fragment): large T antigen from SV40 (simian virus 40)
   3407..3528    +  polyA_signal   SV40 poly(A) signal: SV40 polyadenylation signal
   3562..3990    -  rep_origin     f1 ori (sequence partly withheld): f1 bacteriophage origin of replication; arrow indicates direction of (+) strand synthesis
   4017..4121    +  promoter       AmpR promoter: bla
   4123..4480    +  promoter       SV40 promoter: SV40 enhancer and early promoter
   4515..5309    +  CDS            NeoR/KanR: aminoglycoside phosphotransferase from Tn5; aph(3')-II (or nptII); confers resistance to neomycin, kanamycin, and G418 (Geneticin®)
   5330..5482    +  CDS            ble (fragment): BLE_KLEPN - Experimental evidence at protein level: Swiss-Prot protein existence level 1. Binding protein with a strong affinity to the bleomycin family of antibiotics. Binds to CL990; an antimitotic-antibiotic compound. From Klebsiella pneumoniae.
   5541..5588    +  polyA_signal   HSV TK poly(A) signal: herpes simplex virus thymidine kinase polyadenylation signal (Cole and Stacy, 1985)
   5679..5695    -  polyA_signal   bGH poly(A) signal (fragment): bovine growth hormone polyadenylation signal
   5917..6505    +  rep_origin     ori: high-copy-number ColE1/pMB1/pBR322/pUC origin of replication
   6620..6679    +  enhancer       CMV enhancer (fragment): human cytomegalovirus immediate early enhancer
>Addgene plasmid #146542 | pT7-EGFP-C1-HsPABPC1_I | addgene full sequence | sequence record 386576 | Addgene NGS Result
CGTTACATAACTTACGGTAAATGGCCCGCCTGGCTGACCGCCCAACGACCCCCGCCCATTGACGTCAATA
ATGACGTATGTTCCCATAGTAACGCCAATAGGGACTTTCCATTGACGTCAATGGGTGGAGTATTTACGGT
AAACTGCCCACTTGGCAGTACATCAAGTGTATCATATGCCAAGTACGCCCCCTATTGACGTCAATGACGG
TAAATGGCCCGCCTGGCATTATGCCCAGTACATGACCTTATGGGACTTTCCTACTTGGCAGTACATCTAC
GTATTAGTCATCGCTATTACCATGGTGATGCGGTTTTGGCAGTACATCAATGGGCGTGGATAGCGGTTTG
ACTCACGGGGATTTCCAAGTCTCCACCCCATTGACGTCAATGGGAGTTTGTTTTGGCACCAAAATCAACG
GGACTTTCCAAAATGTCGTAACAACTCCGCCCCATTGACGCAAATGGGCGGTAGGCGTGTACGGTGGGAG
GTCTATATAAGCAGAGCTCTCTGGCTAACTAGAGAACCCACTGCTTACTGGCTTATCGAAATTAATACGA
CTCACTATAGGGAGACCCAAGCTCTAGCGCTACCGGTCGCCACCATGGTGAGCAAGGGCGAGGAGCTGTT
CACCGGGGTGGTGCCCATCCTGGTCGAGCTGGACGGCGACGTAAACGGCCACAAGTTCAGCGTGTCCGGC
GAGGGCGAGGGCGATGCCACCTACGGCAAGCTGACCCTGAAGTTCATCTGCACCACCGGCAAGCTGCCCG
TGCCCTGGCCCACCCTCGTGACCACCCTGACCTACGGCGTGCAGTGCTTCAGCCGCTACCCCGACCACAT
GAAGCAGCACGACTTCTTCAAGTCCGCCATGCCCGAAGGCTACGTCCAGGAGCGCACCATCTTCTTCAAG
GACGACGGCAACTACAAGACCCGCGCCGAGGTGAAGTTCGAGGGCGACACCCTGGTGAACCGCATCGAGC
TGAAGGGCATCGACTTCAAGGAGGACGGCAACATCCTGGGGCACAAGCTGGAGTACAACTACAACAGCCA
CAACGTCTATATCATGGCCGACAAGCAGAAGAACGGCATCAAGGTGAACTTCAAGATCCGCCACAACATC
GAGGACGGCAGCGTGCAGCTCGCCGACCACTACCAGCAGAACACCCCCATCGGCGACGGCCCCGTGCTGC
TGCCCGACAACCACTACCTGAGCACCCAGTCCGCCCTGAGCAAAGACCCCAACGAGAAGCGCGATCACAT
GGTCCTGCTGGAGTTCGTGACCGCCGCCGGGATCACTCTCGGCATGGACGAGCTGTACAAGTCCGGACTC
AGATCTCGAGCTCAAGCTTCGAATTCTGCAGTCGACATGAACCCCAGTGCCCCCAGCTACCCCATGGCCT
CGCTCTACGTGGGGGACCTCCACCCCGACGTGACCGAGGCGATGCTCTACGAGAAGTTCAGCCCGGCCGG
GCCCATCCTCTCCATCCGGGTCTGCAGGGACATGATCACCCGCCGCTCCTTGGGCTACGCGTATGTGAAC
TTCCAGCAGCCGGCGGACGCGGAGCGTGCTTTGGACACCATGAATTTTGATGTTATAAAGGGCAAGCCAG
TACGCATCATGTGGTCTCAGCGTGATCCATCACTTCGCAAAAGTGGAGTAGGCAACATATTCATTAAAAA
TCTGGACAAATCCATTGATAATAAAGCACTGTATGATACATTTTCTGCTTTTGGTAACATCCTTTCATGT
AAGGTGGTTTGTGATGAAAATGGTTCCAAGGGCTATGGATTTGTACACTTTGAGACGCAGGAAGCAGCTG
AAAGAGCTATTGAAAAAATGAATGGAATGCTCCTAAATGATCGCAAAGTATTTGTTGGACGATTTAAGTC
TCGTAAAGAACGAGAAGCTGAACTTGGAGCTAGGGCAAAAGAATTCACCAATGTTTACATCAAGAATTTT
GGAGAAGACATGGATGATGAGCGCCTTAAGGATCTCTTTGGCAAGTTTGGGCCTGCCTTAAGTGTGAAAG
TAATGACTGATGAAAGTGGAAAATCCAAAGGATTTGGATTTGTAAGCTTTGAAAGGCATGAAGATGCACA
GAAAGCTGTGGATGAGATGAACGGAAAGGAGCTCAATGGAAAACAAATTTATGTTGGTCGAGCTCAGAAA
AAGGTGGAACGGCAGACGGAACTTAAGCGCAAATTTGAACAGATGAAACAAGATAGGATCACCAGATACC
AGGGTGTTAATCTTTATGTGAAAAATCTTGATGATGGTATTGATGATGAACGTCTCCGGAAAGAGTTTTC
TCCATTTGGTACAATCACTAGTGCAAAGGTTATGATGGAGGGTGGTCGCAGCAAAGGGTTTGGTTTTGTA
TGTTTCTCCTCCCCAGAAGAAGCCACTAAAGCAGTTACAGAAATGAACGGTAGAATTGTGGCCACAAAGC
CATTGTATGTAGCTTTAGCTCAGCGCAAAGAAGAGCGCCAGGCTCACCTCACTAACCAGTATATGCAGAG
AATGGCAAGTGTACGAGCTGTTCCCAACCCTGTAATCAACCCCTACCAGCCAGCACCTCCTTCAGGTTAC
TTCATGGCAGCTATCCCACAGACTCAGAACCGTGCTGCATACTATCCTCCTAGCCAAATTGCTCAACTAA
GACCAAGTCCTCGCTGGACTGCTCAGGGTGCCAGACCTCATCCATTCCAAAATATGCCCGGTGCTATCCG
CCCAGCTGCTCCTAGACCACCATTTAGTACTATGAGACCAGCTTCTTCACAGGTTCCACGAGTCATGTCA
ACACAGCGTGTTGCTAACACATCAACACAGACAATGGGTCCACGTCCTGCAGCTGCAGCCGCTGCAGCTA
CTCCTGCTGTCCGCACCGTTCCACAGTATAAATATGCTGCAGGAGTTCGCAATCCTCAGCAACATCTTAA
TGCACAGCCACAAGTTACAATGCAACAGCCTGCTGTTCATGTACAAGGTCAGGAACCTTTGACTGCTTCC
ATGTTGGCATCTGCCCCTCCTCAAGAGCAAAAGCAAATGTTGGGTGAACGGCTGTTTCCTCTTATTCAAG
CCATGCACCCTACTCTTGCTGGTAAAATCACTGGCATGTTGTTGGAGATTGATAATTCAGAACTTCTTCA
TATGCTCGAGTCTCCAGAGTCACTCCGTTCTAAGGTTGATGAAGCTGTAGCTGTACTACAAGCCCACCAA
GCTAAAGAGGCTGCCCAGAAAGCAGTTAACAGTGCCACCGGTGTTCCAACTGTTTAAGGATCCACCGGAT
CTAGATAACTGATCATAATCAGCCATACCACATTTGTAGAGGTTTTACTTGCTTTAAAAAACCTCCCACA
CCTCCCCCTGAACCTGAAACATAAAATGAATGCAATTGTTGTTGTTAACTTGTTTATTGCAGCTTATAAT
GGTTACAAATAAAGCAATAGCATCACAAATTTCACAAATAAAGCATTTTTTTCACTGCATTCTAGTTGTG
GTTTGTCCAAACTCATCAATGTATCTTAACGCGTAAATTGTAAGCGTTAATATTTTGTTAAAATTCGCGT
TAAATTTTTGTTAAATCAGCTCATTTTTTAACCAATAGGCCGAAATCGGCAAAATCCCTTATAAATCAAA
AGAATAGACCGAGATAGGGT
[37 nt withheld, positions 3661-3697]
AAAGAACGTGGACTCCAACGTCAAAGG
[49 nt withheld, positions 3725-3773]
T
[91 nt withheld, positions 3775-3865]
G
[124 nt withheld, positions 3867-3990]
CAGGTGGCACTTTTCGGGGAAATGTGCGCGGAACCCCTATTTGTTTATTTTTCTAAATACATTCAAATAT
GTATCCGCTCATGAGACAATAACCCTGATAAATGCTTCAATAATATTGAAAAAGGAAGAGTCCTGAGGCG
GAAAGAACCAGCTGTGGAATGTGTGTCAGTTAGGGTGTGGAAAGTCCCCAGGCTCCCCAGCAGGCAGAAG
TATGCAAAGCATGCATCTCAATTAGTCAGCAACCAGGTGTGGAAAGTCCCCAGGCTCCCCAGCAGGCAGA
AGTATGCAAAGCATGCATCTCAATTAGTCAGCAACCATAGTCCCGCCCCTAACTCCGCCCATCCCGCCCC
TAACTCCGCCCAGTTCCGCCCATTCTCCGCCCCATGGCTGACTAATTTTTTTTATTTATGCAGAGGCCGA
GGCCGCCTCGGCCTCTGAGCTATTCCAGAAGTAGTGAGGAGGCTTTTTTGGAGGCCTAGGCTTTTGCAAA
GATCGATCAAGAGACAGGATGAGGATCGTTTCGCATGATTGAACAAGATGGATTGCACGCAGGTTCTCCG
GCCGCTTGGGTGGAGAGGCTATTCGGCTATGACTGGGCACAACAGACAATCGGCTGCTCTGATGCCGCCG
TGTTCCGGCTGTCAGCGCAGGGGCGCCCGGTTCTTTTTGTCAAGACCGACCTGTCCGGTGCCCTGAATGA
ACTGCAAGACGAGGCAGCGCGGCTATCGTGGCTGGCCACGACGGGCGTTCCTTGCGCAGCTGTGCTCGAC
GTTGTCACTGAAGCGGGAAGGGACTGGCTGCTATTGGGCGAAGTGCCGGGGCAGGATCTCCTGTCATCTC
ACCTTGCTCCTGCCGAGAAAGTATCCATCATGGCTGATGCAATGCGGCGGCTGCATACGCTTGATCCGGC
TACCTGCCCATTCGACCACCAAGCGAAACATCGCATCGAGCGAGCACGTACTCGGATGGAAGCCGGTCTT
GTCGATCAGGATGATCTGGACGAAGAGCATCAGGGGCTCGCGCCAGCCGAACTGTTCGCCAGGCTCAAGG
CGAGCATGCCCGACGGCGAGGATCTCGTCGTGACCCATGGCGATGCCTGCTTGCCGAATATCATGGTGGA
AAATGGCCGCTTTTCTGGATTCATCGACTGTGGCCGGCTGGGTGTGGCGGACCGCTATCAGGACATAGCG
TTGGCTACCCGTGATATTGCTGAAGAGCTTGGCGGCGAATGGGCTGACCGCTTCCTCGTGCTTTACGGTA
TCGCCGCTCCCGATTCGCAGCGCATCGCCTTCTATCGCCTTCTTGACGAGTTCTTCTGAGCGGGACTCTG
GGGTTCGAAATGACCGACCAAGCGACGCCCAACCTGCCATCACGAGATTTCGATTCCACCGCCGCCTTCT
ATGAAAGGTTGGGCTTCGGAATCGTTTTCCGGGACGCCGGCTGGATGATCCTCCAGCGCGGGGATCTCAT
GCTGGAGTTCTTCGCCCACCCTAGGGGGAGGCTAACTGAAACACGGAAGGAGACAATACCGGAAGGAACC
CGCGCTATGACGGCAATAAAAAGACAGAATAAAACGCACGGTGTTGGGTCGTTTGTTCATAAACGCGGGG
TTCGGTCCCAGGGCTGGCACTCTGTCGATACCCCACCGAGACCCCATTGGGGCCAATACGCCCGCGTTTC
TTCCTTTTCCCCACCCCACCCCCCAAGTTCGGGTGAAGGCCCAGGGCTCGCAGCCAACGTCGGGGCGGCA
GGCCCTGCCATAGCCTCAGGTTACTCATATATACTTTAGATTGATTTAAAACTTCATTTTTAATTTAAAA
GGATCTAGGTGAAGATCCTTTTTGATAATCTCATGACCAAAATCCCTTAACGTGAGTTTTCGTTCCACTG
AGCGTCAGACCCCGTAGAAAAGATCAAAGGATCTTCTTGAGATCCTTTTTTTCTGCGCGTAATCTGCTGC
TTGCAAACAAAAAAACCACCGCTACCAGCGGTGGTTTGTTTGCCGGATCAAGAGCTACCAACTCTTTTTC
CGAAGGTAACTGGCTTCAGCAGAGCGCAGATACCAAATACTGTTCTTCTAGTGTAGCCGTAGTTAGGCCA
CCACTTCAAGAACTCTGTAGCACCGCCTACATACCTCGCTCTGCTAATCCTGTTACCAGTGGCTGCTGCC
AGTGGCGATAAGTCGTGTCTTACCGGGTTGGACTCAAGACGATAGTTACCGGATAAGGCGCAGCGGTCGG
GCTGAACGGGGGGTTCGTGCACACAGCCCAGCTTGGAGCGAACGACCTACACCGAACTGAGATACCTACA
GCGTGAGCTATGAGAAAGCGCCACGCTTCCCGAAGGGAGAAAGGCGGACAGGTATCCGGTAAGCGGCAGG
GTCGGAACAGGAGAGCGCACGAGGGAGCTTCCAGGGGGAAACGCCTGGTATCTTTATAGTCCTGTCGGGT
TTCGCCACCTCTGACTTGAGCGTCGATTTTTGTGATGCTCGTCAGGGGGGCGGAGCCTATGGAAAAACGC
CAGCAACGCGGCCTTTTTACGGTTCCTGGCCTTTTGCTGGCCTTTTGCTCACATGTTCTTTCCTGCGTTA
TCCCCTGATTCTGTGGATAACCGTATTACCGCCATGCATTAGTTATTAATAGTAATCAATTACGGGGTCA
TTAGTTCATAGCCCATATATGGAGTTCCG
